Addgene plasmid #71183: pSGE_889_Nhe2_EcR-to-Ets96B_RB
Purpose: Luciferase reporter
Depositing lab: Alexander Stark. Depositing organization: Research Institute of Molecular Pathology (IMP). Publication: Transcriptional regulators form diverse groups with context-dependent regulatory functions. Stampfel G, Kazmar T, Frank O, Wienerroither S, Reiter F, Stark A. Nature. 2015 Nov 9. doi: 10.1038/nature15545. PubMed 26550828.
Backbone
  Vector backbone: unknown
  Vector type: Insect Expression, Luciferase
Growth in bacteria
  Bacterial resistance: Ampicillin, 100 μg/mL
  Growth temperature: 37°C
  Growth strain: DH5alpha
  Copy number: High Copy
Gene/Insert
  Gene/Insert name: 889_Nhe2_EcR-to-Ets96B_RB
  Species: Synthetic
  Promoter: DSCP Drosophila synthetic core promoter
  Tag / fusion protein: luciferase (C terminal on backbone)
  Cloning method: Gateway Cloning
  Sequencing primers: 5′ RVprimer3; 3′ LucNRev
Terms and licenses: Academic/Nonprofit Terms; Industry Terms: Not Available to Industry
How to cite: pSGE_889_Nhe2_EcR-to-Ets96B_RB was a gift from Alexander Stark (Addgene plasmid # 71183 ; http://n2t.net/addgene:71183 ; RRID:Addgene_71183)
