[The description below was written by a language model from this plasmid's Addgene catalogue record and pLannotate feature annotations shown in this document.]
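Description:
pSGE_889_Nhe2_EcR-to-Ets96B_RB is a 5.4 kb firefly luciferase reporter plasmid intended for expression in insect (Drosophila) cells. The catalogue lists the backbone as unknown. It is propagated in E. coli from a high-copy ColE1/pUC-type origin and selected with ampicillin through the bla gene and its native promoter. An f1 phage origin is also present, along with short remnant fragments of lacZα, a tetracycline resistance gene and SV40 large T antigen that are not functional units.

The reporter unit begins with a synthetic poly(A) signal and an RNA polymerase II transcriptional pause site, which together insulate the cassette from read-through transcription originating elsewhere in the plasmid. Immediately downstream, attB1 and attB2 sites flank a segment of roughly 400 bp, the footprint of Gateway recombination that delivered the synthetic insert named 889_Nhe2_EcR-to-Ets96B_RB. The record does not describe the composition of this insert beyond its name and its synthetic origin, so its exact regulatory content cannot be stated. According to the catalogue, expression is driven by the Drosophila synthetic core promoter (DSCP). This promoter is not annotated in the feature table, but it presumably lies in the gap between attB2 and the luc+ coding sequence. The luciferase gene is followed by an SV40 polyadenylation signal across the plasmid's circular junction.

With a candidate sequence placed upstream of a minimal core promoter, luciferase output reads out the transcriptional activity conferred by the insert. The stated purpose is simply a luciferase reporter, from a study of context-dependent functions of transcriptional regulators.
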