Features (pLannotate 1.2.2; 13 found; start..end, strand, type, name):
     39..160     -  polyA_signal   SV40 poly(A) signal: SV40 polyadenylation signal
    183..251     -  CDS            large T antigen (fragment): large T antigen from SV40 (simian virus 40)
    267..399     +  CDS            TcR (fragment): tetracycline efflux protein; tet; confers resistance to tetracycline
    579..1167    -  rep_origin     ori: high-copy-number ColE1/pMB1/pBR322/pUC origin of replication
   1338..2198    -  CDS            AmpR: β-lactamase; bla; confers resistance to ampicillin, carbenicillin, and related antibiotics
   2199..2303    -  promoter       AmpR promoter: bla
   2330..2758    +  rep_origin     f1 ori (sequence partly withheld): f1 bacteriophage origin of replication; arrow indicates direction of (+) strand synthesis
   2790..2857    -  CDS            lacZα (fragment): LacZα fragment of β-galactosidase; lacZ fragment
   2916..2964    +  polyA_signal   poly(A) signal: synthetic polyadenylation signal
   2978..3069    +  misc_feature   pause site: RNA polymerase II transcriptional pause signal from the human α2 globin gene
   3083..3107    +  protein_bind   attB1: mutant version of attB; recombination site for the Gateway® BP reaction BP Clonase™
   3526..3550    -  protein_bind   attB2: mutant version of attB; recombination site for the Gateway® BP reaction BP Clonase™
   3747..5399    +  CDS            luciferase: firefly luciferase; luc+; enhanced luc+ version of the luciferase gene
>Addgene plasmid #71183 | pSGE_889_Nhe2_EcR-to-Ets96B_RB | depositor full sequence | sequence record 127110 | Full Sequence
CTAGAGTCGGGGCGGCCGGCCGCTTCGAGCAGACATGATAAGATACATTGATGAGTTTGGACAAACCACA
ACTAGAATGCAGTGAAAAAAATGCTTTATTTGTGAAATTTGTGATGCTATTGCTTTATTTGTAACCATTA
TAAGCTGCAATAAACAAGTTAACAACAACAATTGCATTCATTTTATGTTTCAGGTTCAGGGGGAGGTGTG
GGAGGTTTTTTAAAGCAAGTAAAACCTCTACAAATGTGGTAAAATCGATAAGGATCCGTCGACCGATGCC
CTTGAGAGCCTTCAACCCAGTCAGCTCCTTCCGGTGGGCGCGGGGCATGACTATCGTCGCCGCACTTATG
ACTGTCTTCTTTATCATGCAACTCGTAGGACAGGTGCCGGCAGCGCTCTTCCGCTTCCTCGCTCACTGAC
TCGCTGCGCTCGGTCGTTCGGCTGCGGCGAGCGGTATCAGCTCACTCAAAGGCGGTAATACGGTTATCCA
CAGAATCAGGGGATAACGCAGGAAAGAACATGTGAGCAAAAGGCCAGCAAAAGGCCAGGAACCGTAAAAA
GGCCGCGTTGCTGGCGTTTTTCCATAGGCTCCGCCCCCCTGACGAGCATCACAAAAATCGACGCTCAAGT
CAGAGGTGGCGAAACCCGACAGGACTATAAAGATACCAGGCGTTTCCCCCTGGAAGCTCCCTCGTGCGCT
CTCCTGTTCCGACCCTGCCGCTTACCGGATACCTGTCCGCCTTTCTCCCTTCGGGAAGCGTGGCGCTTTC
TCATAGCTCACGCTGTAGGTATCTCAGTTCGGTGTAGGTCGTTCGCTCCAAGCTGGGCTGTGTGCACGAA
CCCCCCGTTCAGCCCGACCGCTGCGCCTTATCCGGTAACTATCGTCTTGAGTCCAACCCGGTAAGACACG
ACTTATCGCCACTGGCAGCAGCCACTGGTAACAGGATTAGCAGAGCGAGGTATGTAGGCGGTGCTACAGA
GTTCTTGAAGTGGTGGCCTAACTACGGCTACACTAGAAGAACAGTATTTGGTATCTGCGCTCTGCTGAAG
CCAGTTACCTTCGGAAAAAGAGTTGGTAGCTCTTGATCCGGCAAACAAACCACCGCTGGTAGCGGTGGTT
TTTTTGTTTGCAAGCAGCAGATTACGCGCAGAAAAAAAGGATCTCAAGAAGATCCTTTGATCTTTTCTAC
GGGGTCTGACGCTCAGTGGAACGAAAACTCACGTTAAGGGATTTTGGTCATGAGATTATCAAAAAGGATC
TTCACCTAGATCCTTTTAAATTAAAAATGAAGTTTTAAATCAATCTAAAGTATATATGAGTAAACTTGGT
CTGACAGTTACCAATGCTTAATCAGTGAGGCACCTATCTCAGCGATCTGTCTATTTCGTTCATCCATAGT
TGCCTGACTCCCCGTCGTGTAGATAACTACGATACGGGAGGGCTTACCATCTGGCCCCAGTGCTGCAATG
ATACCGCGAGACCCACGCTCACCGGCTCCAGATTTATCAGCAATAAACCAGCCAGCCGGAAGGGCCGAGC
GCAGAAGTGGTCCTGCAACTTTATCCGCCTCCATCCAGTCTATTAATTGTTGCCGGGAAGCTAGAGTAAG
TAGTTCGCCAGTTAATAGTTTGCGCAACGTTGTTGCCATTGCTACAGGCATCGTGGTGTCACGCTCGTCG
TTTGGTATGGCTTCATTCAGCTCCGGTTCCCAACGATCAAGGCGAGTTACATGATCCCCCATGTTGTGCA
AAAAAGCGGTTAGCTCCTTCGGTCCTCCGATCGTTGTCAGAAGTAAGTTGGCCGCAGTGTTATCACTCAT
GGTTATGGCAGCACTGCATAATTCTCTTACTGTCATGCCATCCGTAAGATGCTTTTCTGTGACTGGTGAG
TACTCAACCAAGTCATTCTGAGAATAGTGTATGCGGCGACCGAGTTGCTCTTGCCCGGCGTCAATACGGG
ATAATACCGCGCCACATAGCAGAACTTTAAAAGTGCTCATCATTGGAAAACGTTCTTCGGGGCGAAAACT
CTCAAGGATCTTACCGCTGTTGAGATCCAGTTCGATGTAACCCACTCGTGCACCCAACTGATCTTCAGCA
TCTTTTACTTTCACCAGCGTTTCTGGGTGAGCAAAAACAGGAAGGCAAAATGCCGCAAAAAAGGGAATAA
GGGCGACACGGAAATGTTGAATACTCATACTCTTCCTTTTTCAATATTATTGAAGCATTTATCAGGGTTA
TTGTCTCATGAGCGGATACATATTTGAATGTATTTAGAAAAATAAACAAATAGGGGTTCCGCGCACATTT
CCCCGAAAAGTGCCACCTG
[124 nt withheld, positions 2330-2453]
C
[91 nt withheld, positions 2455-2545]
A
[49 nt withheld, positions 2547-2595]
CCTTTGACGTTGGAGTCCACGTTCTTT
[37 nt withheld, positions 2623-2659]
ACCCTATCTCGGTCTATTCTTTTGATTTATAAGGGATTTTGCCGATTTCGGCCTATTGGTTAAAAAATGA
GCTGATTTAACAAAAATTTAACGCGAATTTTAACAAAATATTAACGCTTACAATTTGCCATTCGCCATTC
AGGCTGCGCAACTGTTGGGAAGGGCGATCGGTGCGGGCCTCTTCGCTATTACGCCAGCCCAAGCTACCAT
GATAAGTAAGTAATATTAAGGTACGGGAGGTACTTGGAGCGGCCGCAATAAAATATCTTTATTTTCATTA
CATCTGTGTGTTGGTTTTTTGTGTGAATCGATAGTACTAACATACGCTCTCCATCAAAACAAAACGAAAC
AAAACAAACTAGCAAAATAGGCTGTCCCCAGTGCAAGTGCAGGTGCCAGAACATTTCTCTATCGATAGGT
ACCACAAGTTTGTACAAAAAAGCAGGCTTCCTGCATCACCGGAAGTACCAGGTCCATTATTCATAAACCG
GAAGTACAACAGAGACTACTCGCGAATCCGAAGACCCAAACCGAATATTACTATCACTCATTCGTAAAAT
CAAAGTTCACCCCAAGAATCGACTCGATTCAAGTCACTAACAAGGTTCTTACAGGCCTTCAAAAATTAGA
CTCATGGATTATGGGTAGAGCCGTTGAACACTTGAATGAGTGTCTTAATAGGGTGGCCACGTTCGTACCG
GAAGTACTATTAGGGGACGGTACCCTGGAAGAAGCTTTCAGTGCAAAGGACGAGTTAATAGTTTCAATAC
CCGGTCAATAATAAGCACCGACACGAAACAATTATAATGATTATACGTTCTTGGTCTCTGTTAACCTTAA
TCCAGATAATAGGTCGCAAATTAAAGACCCAGCTTTCTTGTACAAAGTGGTAGATCTGCGATCGAGCTCG
CCCGGGGATCGAGCGCAGCGGTATAAAAGGGCGCGGGGTGGCTGAGAGCATCAGTTGTGAATGAATGTTC
GAGCCGAGCAGACGTGCCGCTGCCTTCGTTAATATCCTTTGAATAAGCCAACTTTGAATCACAAGACGCA
TACCAAACGGCATTCCGGTACTGTTGGTAAAGCCACCATGGAAGACGCCAAAAACATAAAGAAAGGCCCG
GCGCCATTCTATCCGCTGGAAGATGGAACCGCTGGAGAGCAACTGCATAAGGCTATGAAGAGATACGCCC
TGGTTCCTGGAACAATTGCTTTTACAGATGCACATATCGAGGTGGACATCACTTACGCTGAGTACTTCGA
AATGTCCGTTCGGTTGGCAGAAGCTATGAAACGATATGGGCTGAATACAAATCACAGAATCGTCGTATGC
AGTGAAAACTCTCTTCAATTCTTTATGCCGGTGTTGGGCGCGTTATTTATCGGAGTTGCAGTTGCGCCCG
CGAACGACATTTATAATGAACGTGAATTGCTCAACAGTATGGGCATTTCGCAGCCTACCGTGGTGTTCGT
TTCCAAAAAGGGGTTGCAAAAAATTTTGAACGTGCAAAAAAAGCTCCCAATCATCCAAAAAATTATTATC
ATGGATTCTAAAACGGATTACCAGGGATTTCAGTCGATGTACACGTTCGTCACATCTCATCTACCTCCCG
GTTTTAATGAATACGATTTTGTGCCAGAGTCCTTCGATAGGGACAAGACAATTGCACTGATCATGAACTC
CTCTGGATCTACTGGTCTGCCTAAAGGTGTCGCTCTGCCTCATAGAACTGCCTGCGTGAGATTCTCGCAT
GCCAGAGATCCTATTTTTGGCAATCAAATCATTCCGGATACTGCGATTTTAAGTGTTGTTCCATTCCATC
ACGGTTTTGGAATGTTTACTACACTCGGATATTTGATATGTGGATTTCGAGTCGTCTTAATGTATAGATT
TGAAGAAGAGCTGTTTCTGAGGAGCCTTCAGGATTACAAGATTCAAAGTGCGCTGCTGGTGCCAACCCTA
TTCTCCTTCTTCGCCAAAAGCACTCTGATTGACAAATACGATTTATCTAATTTACACGAAATTGCTTCTG
GTGGCGCTCCCCTCTCTAAGGAAGTCGGGGAAGCGGTTGCCAAGAGGTTCCATCTGCCAGGTATCAGGCA
AGGATATGGGCTCACTGAGACTACATCAGCTATTCTGATTACACCCGAGGGGGATGATAAACCGGGCGCG
GTCGGTAAAGTTGTTCCATTTTTTGAAGCGAAGGTTGTGGATCTGGATACCGGGAAAACGCTGGGCGTTA
ATCAAAGAGGCGAACTGTGTGTGAGAGGTCCTATGATTATGTCCGGTTATGTAAACAATCCGGAAGCGAC
CAACGCCTTGATTGACAAGGATGGATGGCTACATTCTGGAGACATAGCTTACTGGGACGAAGACGAACAC
TTCTTCATCGTTGACCGCCTGAAGTCTCTGATTAAGTACAAAGGCTATCAGGTGGCTCCCGCTGAATTGG
AATCCATCTTGCTCCAACACCCCAACATCTTCGACGCAGGTGTCGCAGGTCTTCCCGACGATGACGCCGG
TGAACTTCCCGCCGCCGTTGTTGTTTTGGAGCACGGAAAGACGATGACGGAAAAAGAGATCGTGGATTAC
GTCGCCAGTCAAGTAACAACCGCGAAAAAGTTGCGCGGAGGAGTTGTGTTTGTGGACGAAGTACCGAAAG
GTCTTACCGGAAAACTCGACGCAAGAAAAATCAGAGAGATCCTCATAAAGGCCAAGAAGGGCGGAAAGAT
CGCCGTGTAATT
