>Addgene plasmid #71183 | pSGE_889_Nhe2_EcR-to-Ets96B_RB | addgene partial sequence | sequence record 129440 | RVprimer3 5'-CTAGCAAAATAGGCTGTCCC-3'
GAACATTTCTCTATCGATAGGTACCACAAGTTTGTACAAAAAAGCAGGCTTCCTGCATCACCGGAAGTAC
CAGGTCCATTATTCATAAACCGGAAGTACAACAGAGACTACTCGCGAATCCGAAGACCCAAACCGAATAT
TACTATCACTCATTCGTAAAATCAAAGTTCACCCCAAGAATCGACTCGATTCAAGTCACTAACAAGGTTC
TTACAGGCCTTCAAAAATTAGACTCATGGATTATGGGTAGAGCCGTTGAACACTTGAATGAGTGTCTTAA
TAGGGTGGCCACGTTCGTACCGGAAGTACTATTAGGGGACGGTACCCTGGAAGAAGCTTTCAGTGCAAAG
GACGAGTTAATAGTTTCAATACCCGGTCAATAATAAGCACCGACACGAAACAATTATAATGATTATACGT
TCTTGGTCTCTGTTAACCTTAATCCAGATAATAGGTCGCAAATTAAAGACCCAGCTTTCTTGTACAAAGT
GGTAGATCTGCGATCGAGCTCGCCCGGGGATCGAGCGCAGCGGTATAAAAGGGCGCGGGGTGGCTGAGAG
CATCAGTTGTGAATGAATGTTCGAGCCGAGCAGACGTGCCGCTGCCTTCGTTAATATCCTTTGAATAAGC
CAACTTTGAATCACAAGACGCATACCAAACGGCATTCCGGTACTGTTGGTAAAGCCACCATGGAAGACGC
CAAAAACATAAAGAAAGGCCCGGCGCCATTCTATCCGCTGGAAGATGGAACCGCTGGAGAGCAACTGCAT
AAGGCTATGAAGAGATACGCCCTGGTTCCTGGAACAATTGCTTTTACAGATGCACATATCGAGGTGGACA
TCACTTACGCTGAGTACTTCGAAATGTCCGTTCGGTTGGCAGAAGCTATGAAACGATATGGGCTGAATAC
AAATCACAGAATCGTCGTATGCAGTGAAAACTCTCTTCAATTCTTTATGCCGGTGTTGGGCGCGTTATTT
ATCGGAGTTGCAGTTGCGCCCGCGAACGACATTTATAATGAACGTGAATTGCTCAACAGTATGGGCATTT
CGCAGCCTACCGTGGTGTTCGTTTCCAAAAAGGGGTTGCAAAAAATTTTGAACGTGCAAAAAAAGCTCCC
AATCATCCAAAAAATTATTATCATGGATTCTAAAACGGATTACCAGG
