>Addgene plasmid #71183 | pSGE_889_Nhe2_EcR-to-Ets96B_RB | addgene partial sequence | sequence record 129441 | LucNRev 5'-CCTTATGCAGTTGCTCTCC-3'
GAATGGCGCCGGGCCTTTCTTTATGTTTTTGGCGTCTTCCATGGTGGCTTTACCAACAGTACCGGAATGC
CGTTTGGTATGCGTCTTGTGATTCAAAGTTGGCTTATTCAAAGGATATTAACGAAGGCAGCGGCACGTCT
GCTCGGCTCGAACATTCATTCACAACTGATGCTCTCAGCCACCCCGCGCCCTTTTATACCGCTGCGCTCG
ATCCCCGGGCGAGCTCGATCGCAGATCTACCACTTTGTACAAGAAAGCTGGGTCTTTAATTTGCGACCTA
TTATCTGGATTAAGGTTAACAGAGACCAAGAACGTATAATCATTATAATTGTTTCGTGTCGGTGCTTATT
ATTGACCGGGTATTGAAACTATTAACTCGTCCTTTGCACTGAAAGCTTCTTCCAGGGTACCGTCCCCTAA
TAGTACTTCCGGTACGAACGTGGCCACCCTATTAAGACACTCATTCAAGTGTTCAACGGCTCTACCCATA
ATCCATGAGTCTAATTTTTGAAGGCCTGTAAGAACCTTGTTAGTGACTTGAATCGAGTCGATTCTTGGGG
TGAACTTTGATTTTACGAATGAGTGATAGTAATATTCGGTTTGGGTCTTCGGATTCGCGAGTAGTCTCTG
TTGTACTTCCGGTTTATGAATAATGGACCTGGTACTTCCGGTGATGCAGGAAGCCTGCTTTTTTGTACAA
ACTTGTGGTACCTATCGATAGAGAAATGTTCTGGCACCTGCACTTGCACTGGGGACAGCCTATTTTGCTA
GTTTGTTTTGTTTCGTTTTGTTTTGATGGAGAGCGTATGTTAGTACTATCGATTCACACAAAAAACCAAC
ACACAGATGTAATGAAAATAAAGATATTTTATTGCGGCCGCTCCAAGTACCTCCCGTACCTTAATATTAC
TTACTTATCATGGTAGCTTGGGCTGGCGTAATAGCGAAGAGGCCCGCACCGATCGCCCTTCCCAACAGTT
GCGCAGCCTGAATGGCGAATGGCAAATTGTAAGCGTTAATATTTTGTTAAAATTCGCGTTAAATTTTTGT
TAAATCAGCTCATTTTTTAACCAATAGGCCGAAATCGGCAAAATCCCTTATAAATCAAAAGAATAGACCG
AG
